Addgene plasmid #242185: XLone-UCE mutant
Purpose: Express doxycycline inducible UCE 32S binding mutation of CRNDE in mammalian cells
Depositing lab: Joshua Mendell. Depositing organization: University of Texas Southwestern Medical Center. Publication: An ultraconserved snoRNA-like element in long noncoding RNA CRNDE promotes ribosome biogenesis and cell proliferation. Lee JS, Dan T, Zhang H, Cheng Y, Rehfeld F, Brugarolas J, Mendell JT. Mol Cell. 2025 Apr 17;85(8):1543-1560.e10. doi: 10.1016/j.molcel.2025.03.006. Epub 2025 Apr 3. PubMed 40185099.
Backbone
  Vector backbone: XLone-tTA-MCS
  Vector type: Mammalian Expression
Growth in bacteria
  Bacterial resistance: Ampicillin, 100 μg/mL
  Growth temperature: 37°C
  Growth strain: DH5alpha
  Copy number: High Copy
Gene/Insert
  Gene/Insert name: CRNDE UCE mutant
  Species: H. sapiens (human)
  Mutation: ATTTTCATGGGC to TAAAAGTACCCG
  Entrez Gene: CRNDE (a.k.a. CRNDEP, LINC00180, NCRNA00180, PNAS-108, lincIRX5)
  Promoter: TRE3GS
  Cloning method: Gibson Cloning
Terms and licenses: Academic/Nonprofit Terms; Industry Terms: Not Available to Industry
How to cite: XLone-UCE mutant was a gift from Joshua Mendell (Addgene plasmid # 242185 ; http://n2t.net/addgene:242185 ; RRID:Addgene_242185)
