[The description below was written by a language model from this plasmid's Addgene catalogue record and pLannotate feature annotations shown in this document.]
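Description:
XLone-UCE mutant is a mammalian expression plasmid built on the XLone-tTA-MCS backbone for doxycycline-regulated expression of a mutant form of the human long noncoding RNA CRNDE. It is propagated in E. coli as a high-copy plasmid through a ColE1/pUC-type origin and selected with ampicillin via the bla gene. The annotated lacZα, bom, rop, lacI and lac promoter/operator fragments are remnants of the bacterial cloning backbone and are not functional parts of the payload.

The insert, added by Gibson cloning, sits downstream of the TRE3GS promoter, a third-generation Tet-responsive promoter modified to remove binding sites for endogenous mammalian transcription factors. The feature table does not annotate the insert itself, but it presumably lies within the long unannotated stretch between TRE3GS and a reverse-oriented SV40 poly(A) signal. The CRNDE sequence carries a 12-nucleotide substitution in its ultraconserved element (UCE), described in the record as a 32S binding mutation.

A second cassette on the opposite strand makes the system all-in-one. An EF-1α core promoter drives a tetracycline-controlled transactivator followed by the blasticidin S deaminase gene and an SV40 poly(A) signal. This supplies both the inducer-responsive activator and blasticidin selection in mammalian cells; how the two coding regions are linked is not annotated. The transactivator is annotated as an rtTA3 fragment with VP16-derived minimal activation domains, which fits the stated doxycycline-inducible purpose even though the backbone name contains "tTA".

The associated study concerns a snoRNA-like element in CRNDE that promotes ribosome biogenesis and cell proliferation. This construct probably serves as a loss-of-function comparator for inducible wild-type CRNDE in such experiments.
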