Features (pLannotate 1.2.2; 18 found; start..end, strand, type, name):
      9..376     +  promoter       TRE3GS promoter: 3rd-generation Tet-responsive promoter that can be activated by binding of Tet-On® 3G, modified to eliminate binding sites for endogenous mammalian transcription factors
   3639..3773    -  polyA_signal   SV40 poly(A) signal: SV40 polyadenylation signal
   4090..4247    +  CDS            lacZα (fragment): LacZα fragment of β-galactosidase; lacZ fragment
   4253..4352    -  misc_feature   bom (fragment): basis of mobility region from pBR322
   4454..4489    -  CDS            rop (fragment): Rop protein, which maintains plasmids at low copy number; rop
   4584..4688    +  promoter       AmpR promoter: bla
   4689..5549    +  CDS            AmpR: β-lactamase; bla; confers resistance to ampicillin, carbenicillin, and related antibiotics
   5720..6308    +  rep_origin     ori: high-copy-number ColE1/pMB1/pBR322/pUC origin of replication
   6491..6583    +  CDS            lacI (fragment): lac repressor; lacI; The lac repressor binds to the lac operator to inhibit transcription in E. coli. This inhibition can be relieved by adding lactose or isopropyl-β-D-thiogalactopyranoside (IPTG).
   6596..6617    +  protein_bind   CAP binding site: CAP binding activates transcription in the presence of cAMP. E. coli catabolite activator protein
   6632..6662    +  promoter       lac promoter: promoter for the E. coli lac operon
   6670..6686    +  protein_bind   lac operator: The lac repressor binds to the lac operator to inhibit transcription in E. coli. This inhibition can be relieved by adding lactose or isopropyl-β-D-thiogalactopyranoside (IPTG). lac repressor encoded by lacI
   6974..7055    -  polyA_signal   SV40 poly(A) signal: SV40 polyadenylation signal
   7078..7161    -  CDS            large T antigen (fragment): large T antigen from SV40 (simian virus 40)
   7172..7570    -  CDS            BSD: blasticidin S deaminase; Aspergillus terreus BSD; confers resistance to blasticidin
   7643..7753    -  CDS            VP48: 3 tandem repeats of the minimal activation domain of herpes simplex virus VP16 (Cheng et al., 2013)
   7683..8380    -  CDS            rtTA3 (fragment): reverse tetracycline transactivator 3 activates expression from Tet-responsive promoters in the presence of doxycycline
   8433..8644    -  promoter       EF-1α core promoter: core promoter for human elongation factor EF-1α
>Addgene plasmid #242185 | XLone-UCE mutant | addgene full sequence | sequence record 483934 | Addgene NGS Result
ATCACCTCGAGTTTACTCCCTATCAGTGATAGAGAACGTATGAAGAGTTTACTCCCTATCAGTGATAGAG
AACGTATGCAGACTTTACTCCCTATCAGTGATAGAGAACGTATAAGGAGTTTACTCCCTATCAGTGATAG
AGAACGTATGACCAGTTTACTCCCTATCAGTGATAGAGAACGTATCTACAGTTTACTCCCTATCAGTGAT
AGAGAACGTATATCCAGTTTACTCCCTATCAGTGATAGAGAACGTATAAGCTTTGCTTATGTAAACCAGG
GCGCCTATAAAAGAGTGCTGATTTTTTGAGTAAACTTCAATTCCACAACACTTTTGTCTTATACCAACTT
TCCGTACCACTTCCTACCCTCGTAAAGGTACCAGTCTGCAATTCATAATGGAGCTACTGTACTGGCTATT
GGAAGGAGGAGATTCTGAAGATAAGGAGGTAATATTATCTCTTTTAAAAGAATACTTTCCTCTGTAATCC
TGAATCTTTATTACATGTAAGAACTTTGTGCAGTAGACAGCAATTTCTTTGAATTTGGTATATGGAAACA
ATTTTATTTTCCTCTGCTAAGTTTTTGAGCCTGCCTCTTCTAGTGCCATGGACTGCATTGGTAGAGCTGA
GAAATATCATTTAGCCATACTCAGCACCCTTAAAATAGCTTCTTTCTGAGAATTAGATCTGTGAAGGTGT
CCTGCACAGTTCTTGTAGATGTCATTTTAGTTTGTGGTTGACGTGCATGCATTTAGCATGTTGCTTAACC
GTCCTCATTCGCCTCCCAGTTCTTTGTTGCCTTCATTTGGGGGGATGTGTTTTCTGCTGGATGATTTACT
GCTAGACATGACCAAACTCTGAGTATAAGACTTGGTGTTTGGCAGCTGGTTCCAGTGCTCTGCTGAGAAG
TAGTTGGGCCCAGCCTGGGGCATTGTAGTGTCCTGGAGGCCGGGAGCTCCTGCACAGGGGTTCTTTTCCT
GGTTCAGAGCCTTAGGTGCCTTTCCACTTTTCACGTAATCTTTTCCTAGGTTGGCTTGCTGCTTACTTTG
CAGCTGTTGCAGGGATTCACATGGAATGGAGGGCTCCCTTTTATTGTGGATTATTTCTTTGATAATTTAC
CCATGTGCTTTTTCATTTTCAAAAACCCAGTGGTGTTTAAGAATGAAAGATTCTTGAAGAACAAAAATTG
GGTTAAATTTGTATCTATCAGAAAAGATTCTATCCTCTGATGCTATGTAGGCACATTGAATATGCAGGCT
AAATTAAAAACAGAGTAAAACCTTTTTATAATATGCCAATTACTATATCTAAGAATGTTTATACAGGCTG
AAATTTTGTAATGGTATTTATATCTGTTTTCCTTTTTAAGGAAAATAATATACTTTTCTAGGCATCAAAA
ATATCTGCCCCTTTCACTAATGCTGATGTACCACCTTCCCCCAACCCCCAACGCTAAATTTGACTGGCTT
AAAAACATCTGCCCCCTGAACTATATCTGGGGAGGAATATTAATAAAACAATGAAGGACTTCATGGTGTC
TAGTTATATAATTAGGAAATTGGTTAGAAACGTGGCTAAAACCAGTTTCTTTCATTAAAAGAACTAGTGT
ACATTTAAAAACAAAAACCTTCAGGAAAAAGACTCTTTGATCTTTAAGTCAAATAGTATTTTTGGTTAAC
ACAGCAGGAAGGGGAAATATACCAATTTCAGATTCTTTTATTTATGCCTAAGTAGAGGTTGTAAGCAGCT
AAGGAAGTGATTAAAATGTAGTCTAGTAAAAAATGGTGCTGATTACTTGGAAAGCAGTTTACATTTGCAA
AAAAATTCAGTATTATGACCTTCACCAACTTTTACACATCATATACTTGGGTTATTACTTATGGTATAGC
TTGTGTATGGAATGCAAGGGTATTTTCAAATTGACTAGGTCTTGCTGGTCATCTTAAAATATGTTACAAT
ATTACAAAATTGAAATGTAATATTTTTTAATAGAAGGAAAATATAAATTTAATATCTGGGCAATTGAGAC
CTTTAAACTTACTTTAAAAGTATGATCTTGATGTATATGATACTGTTTTGTCTTTGCTATATTAACAGAA
TTAGAGGGGTGTTCTGCAATTCAAATACCTTATATATTCCAAATTTTATTCTCTATAATGGACTTTTAAA
ATAAAAGGTATATGTGCTTCAAGAGGGCAAAATTTGAATCATGAGCTAATTTGCTAAGCATCAGATTATA
GAAAAGCATCCTTGATTAATTTGGAACTGTGAAAGGGGGCGGGTAAAACTGTTTTCTGCAGAAATTTACT
AGTGCAGCAACCATTTAAATTAAATGTTTGTTAACATAATAGTGATGGCATTTTCTCCTCCCCCTCCTTG
TGGTTTTGTCCAACTAGATGTTACAGTGGCAGTTGCACTGACTGTTAAGTGTTTAAATGATGACACCATT
ATGTGAAGTGATTTTGAAATGAGAGATTCCAGCCAAGAATTACATCTGCTCCCATCTCCTTCAAATCATA
CTCTCTGGCAGTACAGATTATGATTGATTTGTTTGTGACAGATTGCAGGAAACAGTCATTGATTTTTCAA
TATTTTACCTTAAAATTATTTACAGTTGTAACCATGGGGAGGTTAAAAGTACCCGACAGTCGGGCTGAAA
GACTAGGATAATATTCCCTGCTCTCTGACAAGACAAATTACCTGTAATGAGTGCAGTAGCTGAAGGGTAT
ACTTTTATTTTAAAATATGTCAATAACCCCAGTGACTAAACGAATATTGATTTAGCATAATGAAGCCTGA
GTAACGTGAAAATGAGCTTTTTCAAGGGGCATGGTAAAGTCTTTCTTTTTAGCTGGTTGTAAGAAGCTTT
TGATTCTTTTCAGCCAGCTGGTAGGAATATAGAATTTTATAAGCAAACCATCAGGAATGATAGTGTTGTT
TCTGATAAGCAACATCCAAATATTTTGACCCTGCTTTTAGTGGTTTTTTTCAAATCTTATTTTGAGTCTT
ACTTTTAGTCATAGAATAGCTACTGATTTGATGCGGTCTTTAACTGACTTAATATTTTTACAATTTCAAT
ATATTTTGCATTGGAATCTCCAGTAATGAATATTAAAATATATGTACAATCATTTGTAGATGATATCAAT
TATATTAAGACATTTCAGATGGGCTATTGTAGTATTTAATGTGCCGTATTTTATGGTAGAATAATTCTCA
GTCTCTGGACATCAAGATTGCTTTCAGTGGGAATGAAGATTAATTTACTTCAGTCCTGATTTTTTAGGCA
TCAATGCATGTTTTCATTTTTGTCAGACTTTTACCCTCTTTTAATGTAATTCTCAACTTCTTATGGATTT
ACTTCCCAATACATAAAATCCTTCAAAACAAGAATGATAATAATTTTTATACTTTTTATAAAAATAAATT
TATTTTTAGTCCATCAAGGTGTCTGAAGACTAGTAGACCACCTCCCCTGCGAGCTAAGCTGGACAGCCAA
TGACGGGTAAGAGAGTGACATTTTTCACTAACCTAAGACAGGAGGGCCGTCAGAGCTACTGCCTAATCCA
AAGACGGGTAAAAGTGATAAAAATGTATCACTCCAACCTAAGACAGGCGCAGCTTCCGAGGGATTTGAGA
TCCAGACATGATAAGATACATTGATGAGTTTGGACAAACCAAAACTAGAATGCAGTGAAAAAAATGCCTT
ATTTGTGAAATTTGTGATGCTATTGCCTTATTTGTAACCATTATAAGCTGCAATAAACAAGTTTGATATC
TATAACAAGAAAATATATATATAATAAGTTATCACGTAAGTAGAACATGAAATAACAATATAATTATCGT
ATGAGTTAAATCTTAAAAGTCACGTAAAAGATAATCATGCGTCATTTTGACTCACGCGGTCGTTATAGTT
CAAAATCAGTGACACTTACCGCATTGACAAGCACGCCTCACGGGAGCTCCAAGCGGCGACTGAGATGTCC
TAAATGCACAGCGACGGATTCGCGCTATTTAGAAAGAGAGAGCAATATTTCAAGAATGCATGCGTCAATT
TTACGCAGACTATCTTTCTAGGGTTAAGAATTCACTGGCCGTCGTTTTACAACGTCGTGACTGGGAAAAC
CCTGGCGTTACCCAACTTAATCGCCTTGCAGCACATCCCCCTTTCGCCAGCTGGCGTAATAGCGAAGAGG
CCCGCACCGATCGCCCTTCCCAACAGTTGCGCAGCCTGAATGGCGAATGGCGCCTGATGCGGTATTTTCT
CCTTACGCATCTGTGCGGTATTTCACACCGCATATGGTGCACTCTCAGTACAATCTGCTCTGATGCCGCA
TAGTTAAGCCAGCCCCGACACCCGCCAACACCCGCTGACGCGCCCTGACGGGCTTGTCTGCTCCCGGCAT
CCGCTTACAGACAAGCTGTGACCGTCTCCGGGAGCTGCATGTGTCAGAGGTTTTCACCGTCATCACCGAA
ACGCGCGAGACGAAAGGGCCTCGTGATACGCCTATTTTTATAGGTTAATGTCATGATAATAATGGTTTCT
TAGACGTCAGGTGGCACTTTTCGGGGAAATGTGCGCGGAACCCCTATTTGTTTATTTTTCTAAATACATT
CAAATATGTATCCGCTCATGAGACAATAACCCTGATAAATGCTTCAATAATATTGAAAAAGGAAGAGTAT
GAGTATTCAACATTTCCGTGTCGCCCTTATTCCCTTTTTTGCGGCATTTTGCCTTCCTGTTTTTGCTCAC
CCAGAAACGCTGGTGAAAGTAAAAGATGCTGAAGATCAGTTGGGTGCACGAGTGGGTTACATCGAACTGG
ATCTCAACAGCGGTAAGATCCTTGAGAGTTTTCGCCCCGAAGAACGTTTTCCAATGATGAGCACTTTTAA
AGTTCTGCTATGTGGCGCGGTATTATCCCGTATTGACGCCGGGCAAGAGCAACTCGGTCGCCGCATACAC
TATTCTCAGAATGACTTGGTTGAGTACTCACCAGTCACAGAAAAGCATCTTACGGATGGCATGACAGTAA
GAGAATTATGCAGTGCTGCCATAACCATGAGTGATAACACTGCGGCCAACTTACTTCTGACAACGATCGG
AGGACCGAAGGAGCTAACCGCTTTTTTGCACAACATGGGGGATCATGTAACTCGCCTTGATCGTTGGGAA
CCGGAGCTGAATGAAGCCATACCAAACGACGAGCGTGACACCACGATGCCTGTAGCAATGGCAACAACGT
TGCGCAAACTATTAACTGGCGAACTACTTACTCTAGCTTCCCGGCAACAATTAATAGACTGGATGGAGGC
GGATAAAGTTGCAGGACCACTTCTGCGCTCGGCCCTTCCGGCTGGCTGGTTTATTGCTGATAAATCTGGA
GCCGGTGAGCGTGGGTCTCGCGGTATCATTGCAGCACTGGGGCCAGATGGTAAGCCCTCCCGTATCGTAG
TTATCTACACGACGGGGAGTCAGGCAACTATGGATGAACGAAATAGACAGATCGCTGAGATAGGTGCCTC
ACTGATTAAGCATTGGTAACTGTCAGACCAAGTTTACTCATATATACTTTAGATTGATTTAAAACTTCAT
TTTTAATTTAAAAGGATCTAGGTGAAGATCCTTTTTGATAATCTCATGACCAAAATCCCTTAACGTGAGT
TTTCGTTCCACTGAGCGTCAGACCCCGTAGAAAAGATCAAAGGATCTTCTTGAGATCCTTTTTTTCTGCG
CGTAATCTGCTGCTTGCAAACAAAAAAACCACCGCTACCAGCGGTGGTTTGTTTGCCGGATCAAGAGCTA
CCAACTCTTTTTCCGAAGGTAACTGGCTTCAGCAGAGCGCAGATACCAAATACTGTTCTTCTAGTGTAGC
CGTAGTTAGGCCACCACTTCAAGAACTCTGTAGCACCGCCTACATACCTCGCTCTGCTAATCCTGTTACC
AGTGGCTGCTGCCAGTGGCGATAAGTCGTGTCTTACCGGGTTGGACTCAAGACGATAGTTACCGGATAAG
GCGCAGCGGTCGGGCTGAACGGGGGGTTCGTGCACACAGCCCAGCTTGGAGCGAACGACCTACACCGAAC
TGAGATACCTACAGCGTGAGCTATGAGAAAGCGCCACGCTTCCCGAAGGGAGAAAGGCGGACAGGTATCC
GGTAAGCGGCAGGGTCGGAACAGGAGAGCGCACGAGGGAGCTTCCAGGGGGAAACGCCTGGTATCTTTAT
AGTCCTGTCGGGTTTCGCCACCTCTGACTTGAGCGTCGATTTTTGTGATGCTCGTCAGGGGGGCGGAGCC
TATGGAAAAACGCCAGCAACGCGGCCTTTTTACGGTTTCTGGCCTTTTGCTGGCCTTTTGCTCACATGTT
CTTTCCTGCGTTATCCCCTGATTCTGTGGATAACCGTATTACCGCCTTTGAGTGAGCTGATACCGCTCGC
CGCAGCCGAACGACCGAGCGCAGCGAGTCAGTGAGCGAGGAAGCGGAAGAGCGCCCAATACGCAAACCGC
CTCTCCCCGCGCGTTGGCCGATTCATTAATGCAGCTGGCACGACAGGTTTCCCGACTGGAAAGCGGGCAG
TGAGCGCAACGCAATTAATGTGAGTTAGCTCACTCATTAGGCACCCCAGGCTTTACACTTTATGCTTCCG
GCTCGTATGTTGTGTGGAATTGTGAGCGGATAACAATTTCACACAGGAAACAGCTATGACCATGATTACG
CCAAGGTCGACTTAACCCTAGAAAGATAATCATATTGTGACGTACGTTAAAGATAATCATGCGTAAAATT
GACGCATGTGTTTTATCGGTCTGTATATCGAGGTTTATTTATTAATTTGAATAGATATTAAGTTTTATTA
TATTTACACTTACATACTAATAATAAATTCAACAAACAATTTATTTATGTTTATTTATTTATTAAAAAAA
AACAAAAACTCAAAATTTCTTCTATAAAGTAACAAAACTTTTAGCAGTGAAAAAAATGCTTTATTTGTGA
AATTTGTGATGCTATTGCTTTATTTGTAACCATTATAAGCTGCAATAAACAAGTTAACAACAACAATTGC
ATTCATTTTATGTTTCAGGTTCAGGGGGAGGTGTGGGAGGTTTTTTAAAGCAAGTAAAACCTCTACAAAT
GTGGTATGGCTGATTATGATCCTCTGGAGATTTAGCCCTCCCACACATAACCAGAGGGCAGCAATTCACG
AATCCCAACTGCCGTCGGCTGTCCATCACTGTCCTTCACTATGGCTTTGATCCCAGGATGCAGATCGAGA
AGCACCTGTCGGCACCGTCCGCAGGGGCTCAAGATGCCCCTGTTCTCATTTCCGATCGCGACGATACAAG
TCAGGTTGCCAGCTGCCGCAGCAGCAGCAGTGCCCAGCACCACGAGTTCTGCACAAGGTCCCCCAGTAAA
ATGATATACATTGACACCAGTGAAGATGCGGCCGTCGCTAGAGAGAGCTGCGCTGGCGACGCTGTAGTCT
TCAGAGATGGGGATGCTGTTGATTGTAGCCGTTGCTCTTTCAATGAGGGTGGATTCTTCTTGAGACAAAG
GCTTGGCCATGGGGCCGGGGTTCTCCTCCACGTCGCCGGCCTGCTTCAGCAGGCTGAAGTTGGTGGCGCC
GCTGCCCCCGGGGAGCATGTCAAGGTCAAAATCGTCAAGAGCGTCAGCAGGCAGCATATCAAGGTCAAAG
TCGTCAAGGGCATCGGCTGGGAGCATGTCTAAGTCAAAATCGTCAAGGGCGTCGGTCGGCCCGCCGCTTT
CGCACTTTAGCTGTTTCTCCAGGCCACATATGATTAGTTCCAGGCCGAAAAGGAAGGCAGGTTCGGCTCC
CTGCCGGTCGAACAGCTCAATTGCTTGTTTCAGAAGTGGGGGCATAGAATCGGTGGTAGGTGTCTCTCTT
TCCTCTTTTGCTACTTGATGCTCCTGTTCCTCCAATACGCAGCCCAGTGTAAAGTGGCCCACGGCGGACA
GAGCGTACAGTGCGTTCTCCAGGGAGAAGCCTTGCTGACACAGGAACGCGAGCTGATTTTCCAGGGTTTC
GTACTGTTTCTCTGTTGGGCGGGTGCCGAGATGCACTTTAGCCCCGTCGCGATGTGAGAGGAGAGCACAG
CGGTATGACTTGGCGTTGTTCCGCAGAAAGTCTTGCCATGACTCGCCTTCCAGGGGGCAGGAGTGGGTAT
GATGCCTGTCCAGCATCTCGATTGGCAGGGCATCGAGCAGGGCCCGCTTGTTCTTCACGTGCCAGTACAG
GGTAGGCTGCTCAACTCCCAGCTTTTGAGCGAGTTTCCTTGTCGTCAGGCCTTCGATACCGACTCCATTG
AGTAATTCCAGAGCAGAGTTTATGACTTTGCTCTTGTCCAGTCTAGACATCTTATCGTCATCGTCTTTGT
AATCCATGGTGGCGGATCCCGCGTCACGACACCTGTGTTCTGGCGGCAAACCCGTTGCGAAAAAGAACGT
TCACGGCGACTACTGCACTTATATACGGTTCTCCCCCACCCTCGGGAAAAAGGCGGAGCCAGTACACGAC
ATCACTTTCCCAGTTTACCCCGCGCCACCTTCTCTAGGCACCGGTTCAATTGCCGACCCCTCCCCCCAAC
TTCTCGGGGACTGTGGGCGATGTGCGCTCTGCCCACTGACGGGCACCGGAGCCACTCGAGTGGAATT
